>Addgene plasmid #197724 | pMC-6-FLPe-9 | addgene full sequence | sequence record 391074 | Addgene NGS Result
GTCAGTGAGCGAGGAAGCGGAAGAGCGCCCAATACGCAAACCGCCTCTCCCCGCGCGTTGGCCGATTCAT
TAATCACTCTGTGGTCTCAAATGGCTCCAAAAAAGAAACGAAAAGTAATGAGCCAGTTTGACATCCTCTG
TAAGACTCCTCCTAAGGTGCTTGTGCGTCAATTTGTCGAACGTTTCGAGCGTCCTTCTGGTGAAAAGATA
GCTAGTTGCGCCGCCGAGCTTACCTACTTATGCTGGATGATTACTCATAACGGTACTGCAATAAAGAGGG
CTACCTTTATGAGTTACAATACTATAATATCAAACAGCTTGAGTTTTGACATCGTAAATAAGAGTTTACA
ATTCAAATACAAAACTCAAAAAGCTACAATACTCGAGGCAAGTCTCAAAAAGCTTATTCCAGCTTGGGAA
TTTACAATAATCCCCTATAACGGCCAGAAGCATCAATCTGACATTACTGACATCGTTAGTAGCCTCCAAC
TGCAATTTGAGAGTAGTGAAGAGGCTGACAAAGGGAACTCACACTCAAAGAAGATGCTGAAAGCTTTATT
ATCTGAGGGCGAGAGCATTTGGGAAATCACCGAGAAAATACTCAATAGTTTTGAATATACATCTAGATTT
ACCAAGACAAAAACACTGTACCAATTCCTATTCTTAGCCACATTTATAAATTGCGGGAGATTCTCAGATA
TCAAAAACGTGGATCCCAAAAGCTTTAAGTTAGTTCAGAACAAGTATCTCGGGGTAATTATCCAATGTTT
AGTTACTGAAACCAAGACAAGCGTGAGTCGTCACATCTACTTTTTTTCAGCACGAGGGAGGATCGATCCA
TTGGTTTACCTTGACGAATTTCTAAGAAATTCAGAACCAGTATTGAAACGTGTCAATCGTACAGGGAATT
CATCTTCAAATAAGCAGGAGTACCAACTATTAAAAGACAACCTCGTGAGAAGTTACAACAAAGCACTTAA
AAAGAATGCACCCTATCCTATATTTGCAATAAAGAATGGTCCCAAATCTCACATCGGTCGTCACTTGATG
ACATCTTTCCTGTCTATGAAGGGCCTCACCGAACTCACAAATGTAGTTGGGAACTGGTCCGATAAAAGGG
CTTCAGCTGTAGCTCGAACTACATATACACATCAGATAACCGCTATACCAGACCACTATTTTGCTCTTGT
TTCCAGATATTACGCCTACGACCCTATCTCCAAGGAGATGATAGCCTTGAAAGATGAAACTAATCCAATA
GAAGAATGGCAACACATCGAACAACTAAAAGGAAGCGCTGAAGGGAGTATTCGATACCCTGCTTGGAACG
GCATAATTAGTCAGGAGGTTCTTGACTATTTGTCATCTTACATCAACCGTAGGATTTAGCTTTGAGACCA
CGAAGTGGCTCTTCAGTGGACGAAAGGGCCTCGTGATACGCCTATTTTTATAGGTTAATGTCATGATAAT
AATGGTTTCTTAGACGTCAGGTGGCACTTTTCGGGGAAATGTGCGCGGAACCCCTATTTGTTTATTTTTC
TAAATACATTCAAATATGTATCCGCTCATGAGACAATAACCCTGATAAATGCTTCAATAATATTGAAAAA
GGAAGAGTATGCGCTCACGCAACTGGTCCAGAACCTTGACCGAACGCAGCGGTGGTAACGGCGCAGTGGC
GGTTTTCATGGCTTGTTATGACTGTTTTTTTTTGGGGTACAGTCTATGCCTCGGGCATCCAAGCAGCAAG
CGCGTTACGCCGTGGGTCGATGTTTGATGTTATGGAGCAGCAACGATGTTACGCAGCAGGGCAGTCGCCC
TAAAACAAAGTTAAACATCATGAGGGAAGCGGTGATCGCCGAAGTATCGACTCAACTATCAGAGGTAGTT
GGCGTCATCGAGCGCCATCTCGAACCGACGTTGCTGGCCGTACATTTGTACGGCTCCGCAGTGGATGGCG
GCCTGAAGCCACACAGCGATATTGATTTGCTGGTTACGGTGACCGTAAGGCTTGATGAAACAACGCGGCG
AGCTTTGATCAACGACCTTTTGGAAACTTCGGCTTCCCCTGGAGAGAGCGAGATTCTCCGCGCTGTAGAA
GTCACCATTGTTGTGCACGACGACATCATTCCGTGGCGTTATCCAGCTAAGCGCGAACTGCAATTTGGAG
AATGGCAGCGCAATGACATTCTTGCAGGTATCTTCGAGCCAGCCACGATCGACATTGATCTGGCTATCTT
GCTGACAAAAGCAAGAGAACATAGCGTTGCCTTGGTAGGTCCAGCGGCGGAGGAACTCTTTGATCCGGTT
CCTGAACAGGATCTATTTGAGGCGCTAAATGAAACCTTAACGCTATGGAACTCGCCGCCCGACTGGGCTG
GCGATGAGCGAAATGTAGTGCTTACGTTGTCCCGCATTTGGTACAGCGCAGTAACCGGCAAAATCGCGCC
GAAGGATGTCGCTGCCGACTGGGCAATGGAGCGCCTGCCGGCCCAGTATCAGCCCGTCATACTTGAAGCT
AGACAGGCTTATCTTGGACAAGAAGAAGATCGCTTGGCCTCGCGCGCAGATCAGTTGGAAGAATTTGTCC
ATTACGTAAAAGGCGAGATCACCAAGGTAGTCGGCAAATAACTGTCAGACCAAGTTTACTCATATATACT
TTAGATTGATTTAAAACTTCATTTTTAATTTAAAAGGATCTAGGTGAAGATCCTTTTTGATAATCTCATG
ACCAAAATCCCTTAACGTGAGTTTTCGTTCCACTGAGCGTCAGACCCCGTAGAAAAGATCAAAGGATCTT
CTTGAGATCCTTTTTTTCTGCGCGTAATCTGCTGCTTGCAAACAAAAAAACCACCGCTACCAGCGGTGGT
TTGTTTGCCGGATCAAGAGCTACCAACTCTTTTTCCGAAGGTAACTGGCTTCAGCAGAGCGCAGATACCA
AATACTGTTCTTCTAGTGTAGCCGTAGTTAGGCCACCACTTCAAGAACTCTGTAGCACCGCCTACATACC
TCGCTCTGCTAATCCTGTTACCAGTGGCTGCTGCCAGTGGCGATAAGTCGTGTCTTACCGGGTTGGACTC
AAGACGATAGTTACCGGATAAGGCGCAGCGGTCGGGCTGAACGGGGGGTTCGTGCACACAGCCCAGCTTG
GAGCGAACGACCTACACCGAACTGAGATACCTACAGCGTGAGCTATGAGAAAGCGCCACGCTTCCCGAAG
GGAGAAAGGCGGACAGGTATCCGGTAAGCGGCAGGGTCGGAACAGGAGAGCGCACGAGGGAGCTTCCAGG
GGGAAACGCCTGGTATCTTTATAGTCCTGTCGGGTTTCGCCACCTCTGACTTGAGCGTCGATTTTTGTGA
TGCTCGTCAGGGGGGCGGAGCCTATGGAAAAACGCCAGCAACGCGGCCTTTTTACGGTTCCTGGCCTTTT
GCTGGCCTTTTGCTCACATGTTCTTTCCTGCGTTATCCCCTGATTCTGTGGATAACCGTATTACCGCCTT
TGAGTGAGCTGATACCGCTCGCCGCAGCCGAACGACCGAGCGCAGCGA
Features (pLannotate 1.2.2; 8 found; start..end, strand, type, name):
      1..23      +  rep_origin     RSF ori (fragment): Plasmids containing the RSF 1030 origin of replication can be propagated in E. coli cells that contain additional plasmids with compatible origins.
     25..74      +  CDS            lacI (fragment): lac repressor; lacI; The lac repressor binds to the lac operator to inhibit transcription in E. coli. This inhibition can be relieved by adding lactose or isopropyl-β-D-thiogalactopyranoside (IPTG).
    118..1386    +  CDS            FLP1: FLP_YEAST - Experimental evidence at protein level: Swiss-Prot protein existence level 1. Part of the plasmid amplification system, which corrects any decrease in copy number caused by a rare missegregation event. Catalyzes the recombination between the large inverted repetitions of the 2-micron plasmid during plasmid replication. This recombination event changes the direction of one of the two replication forks in the bidirectionally replicating molecule, effectively resulting in multiple rounds of replication from a single initiation event. Binds specifically to the FLP recognition target (F
   1514..1618    +  promoter       AmpR promoter: bla
   1609..1689    -  CDS            int (fragment): INT2_ECOLX - Protein inferred from homology: Swiss-Prot protein existence level 3. Putative integrase believed to be involved in the insertion of antibiotic resistance genes into plasmids and transposons. From Escherichia coli.
   1777..1833    +  CDS            GmR (fragment): gentamycin acetyltransferase; aacC1; confers resistance to gentamycin
   1840..2628    +  CDS            aadA: S3AD_ECOLX - Experimental evidence at protein level: Swiss-Prot protein existence level 1. Mediates bacterial resistance to the antibiotics streptomycin and spectinomycin. From Escherichia coli.
   2802..3390    +  rep_origin     ori: high-copy-number ColE1/pMB1/pBR322/pUC origin of replication
