[The description below was written by a language model from this plasmid's Addgene catalogue record and pLannotate feature annotations shown in this document.]
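Description:
pMC-6-FLPe-9 is a Level 0 Phytobrick (MoClo) part plasmid from a modular vector toolkit and parts library built for engineering plant genomes. It is a small plasmid of about 3.5 kb, derived from the self-made acceptor pMC-6-ccdB-9. The acceptor's name suggests that a ccdB counter-selection cassette was replaced when the part was cloned in. The plasmid is maintained in E. coli at high copy through a ColE1/pUC-type origin. Selection is with spectinomycin, conferred by an aadA adenylyltransferase gene that lies downstream of a bla (AmpR) promoter. The short annotated fragments of an integrase, a gentamicin acetyltransferase, lacI and an RSF origin appear to be leftover sequence around the marker and cloning region, not functional elements.

The payload is a roughly 1.3 kb coding sequence for FLPe, described as tomato codon-optimized. FLPe is an enhanced variant of the Saccharomyces cerevisiae 2-micron plasmid FLP site-specific recombinase, which catalyses recombination between FRT target sites. The feature table shows only this open reading frame; no plant promoter, terminator or tag is annotated. That fits a Level 0 part, which carries a single coding-sequence module rather than a complete expression unit, although the record lists the vector type as plant expression. The "6" and "9" in the name presumably denote the flanking assembly positions or overhangs in the toolkit's scheme, but the record does not define them, and the cloning sites are listed as unknown.

The part is meant to be combined with promoter and terminator modules by Golden Gate-style assembly into higher-level plant transformation constructs. There, FLPe expression could drive FRT-mediated excision, inversion or integration of DNA. The record does not specify a particular application.
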