Addgene plasmid #197724: pMC-6-FLPe-9
Purpose: Phytobrick (MoClo) Level 0 Part
Depositing lab: Daniel Voytas. Depositing organization: University of Minnesota. Publication: An extensible vector toolkit and parts library for advanced engineering of plant genomes. Chamness JC, Kumar J, Cruz AJ, Rhuby E, Holum MJ, Cody JP, Tibebu R, Gamo ME, Starker CG, Zhang F, Voytas DF. Plant Genome. 2023 Mar 9:e20312. doi: 10.1002/tpg2.20312. PubMed 36896468.
Backbone
  Vector backbone: pMC-6-ccdB-9
  Backbone manufacturer: Self-made
  Vector type: Plant Expression
Growth in bacteria
  Bacterial resistance: Spectinomycin, 50 μg/mL
  Growth temperature: 37°C
  Growth strain: DH5alpha
  Copy number: High Copy
Gene/Insert
  Gene/Insert name: FLPe recombinase (tomato optimized)
  Species: Saccharomyces cerevisiae
  Insert size (bp): 1299
  Cloning method: Restriction Enzyme; 5′ cloning site Unknown (unknown if destroyed)
Terms and licenses: Academic/Nonprofit Terms; Industry Terms: Not Available to Industry
Depositor comments: Please visit https://doi.org/10.1101/2022.10.15.511792 for bioRxiv preprint.
How to cite: pMC-6-FLPe-9 was a gift from Daniel Voytas (Addgene plasmid # 197724 ; http://n2t.net/addgene:197724 ; RRID:Addgene_197724)
